>Addgene plasmid #116224 | pHAGE-DAPK1-R31H | addgene full sequence | sequence record 250460 | Addgene NGS Result
AAGGAATAGAAGAAGAAGGTGGAGAGAGAGACAGAGACAGATCCATTCGATTAGTGAACGGATCTCGACG
GTATCGCCGAATTCACAAATGGCAGTATTCATCCACAATTTTAAAAGAAAAGGGGGGATTGGGGGGTACA
GTGCAGGGGAAAGAATAGTAGACATAATAGCAACAGACATACAAACTAAAGAATTACAAAAACAAATTAC
AAAAATTCAAAATTTTCGGGTTTATTACAGGGACAGCAGAGATCCAGTTTGGACTAGTCGTGAGGCTCCG
GTGCCCGTCAGTGGGCAGAGCGCACATCGCCCACAGTCCCCGAGAAGTTGGGGGGAGGGGTCGGCAATTG
AACCGGTGCCTAGAGAAGGTGGCGCGGGGTAAACTGGGAAAGTGATGTCGTGTACTGGCTCCGCCTTTTT
CCCGAGGGTGGGGGAGAACCGTATATAAGTGCAGTAGTCGCCGTGAACGTTCTTTTTCGCAACGGGTTTG
CCGCCAGAACACAGGTAAGTGCCGTGTGTGGTTCCCGCGGGCCTGGCCTCTTTACGGGTTATGGCCCTTG
CGTGCCTTGAATTACTTCCACCTGGCTGCAGTACGTGATTCTTGATCCCGAGCTTCGGGTTGGAAGTGGG
TGGGAGAGTTCGAGGCCTTGCGCTTAAGGAGCCCCTTCGCCTCGTGCTTGAGTTGAGGCCTGGCCTGGGC
GCTGGGGCCGCCGCGTGCGAATCTGGTGGCACCTTCGCGCCTGTCTCGCTGCTTTCGATAAGTCTCTAGC
CATTTAAAATTTTTGATGACCTGCTGCGACGCTTTTTTTCTGGCAAGATAGTCTTGTAAATGCGGGCCAA
GATCTGCACACTGGTATTTCGGTTTTTGGGGCCGCGGGCGGCGACGGGGCCCGTGCGTCCCAGCGCACAT
GTTCGGCGAGGCGGGGCCTGCGAGCGCGGCCACCGAGAATCGGACGGGGGTAGTCTCAAGCTGGCCGGCC
TGCTCTGGTGCCTGGCCTCGCGCCGCCGTGTATCGCCCCGCCCTGGGCGGCAAGGCTGGCCCGGTCGGCA
CCAGTTGCGTGAGCGGAAAGATGGCCGCTTCCCGGCCCTGCTGCAGGGAGCTCAAAATGGAGGACGCGGC
GCTCGGGAGAGCGGGCGGGTGAGTCACCCACACAAAGGAAAAGGGCCTTTCCGTCCTCAGCCGTCGCTTC
ATGTGACTCCACGGAGTACCGGGCGCCGTCCAGGCACCTCGATTAGTTCTCGAGCTTTTGGAGTACGTCG
TCTTTAGGTTGGGGGGAGGGGTTTTATGCGATGGAGTTTCCCCACACTGAGTGGGTGGAGACTGAAGTTA
GGCCAGCTTGGCACTTGATGTAATTCTCCTTGGAATTTGCCCTTTTTGAGTTTGGATCTTGGTTCATTCT
CAAGCCTCAGACAGTGGTTCAAAGTTTTTTTCTTCCATTTCAGGTGTCGTGAAGCGGCCCTGCAGATATC
AACAAGTTTGTACAAAAAAGCAGGCACCATGGAAGGTGATGCAGTCGAAGCCATTGTGGAGGAGTCCGAA
ACTTTTATTAAAGGAAAGGAGAGAAAGACTTACCAGAGACGCCGGGAAGGGGGCCAGGAAGAAGATGCCT
GCCACTTACCCCAGAACCAGACGGATGGGGGTGAGGTGGTCCAGGATGTCAACAGCAGTGTACAGATGGT
GATGATGGAACAGCTGGACCCCACCCTTCTTCAGATGAAGACTGAAGTAATGGAGGGCACAGTGGCTCCA
GAAGCAGAGGCTGCTGTGGACGATACCCAGATTATAACTTTACAGGTTGTAAATATGGAGGAACAGCCCA
TAAACATAGGAGAACTTCAGCTTGTTCAAGTACCTGTTCCTGTGACTGTACCTGTTGCTACCACTTCAGT
AGAAGAACTTCAGGGGGCTTATGAAAATGAAGTGTCTAAAGAGGGCCTTGCGGAAAGTGAACCCATGATA
TGCCACACCCTACCTTTGCCTGAAGGGTTTCAGGTGGTTAAAGTGGGGGCCAATGGAGAGGTGGAGACAC
TAGAACAAGGGGAACTTCCACCCCAGGAAGATCCTAGTTGGCAAAAAGACCCAGACTATCAGCCACCAGC
CAAAAAAACAAAGAAAACCAAAAAGAGCAAACTGCGTTATACAGAGGAGGGCAAAGATGTAGATGTGTCT
GTCTACGATTTTGAGGAAGAACAGCAGGAGGGTCTGCTATCAGAGGTTAATGCAGAGAAAGTGGTTGGTA
ATATGAAGCCTCCAAAGCCAACAAAAATTAAAAAGAAAGGTGTAAAGAAGACATTCCAGTGTGAGCTTTG
CAGTTACACGTGTCCACGGCGTTCAAATTTGGATCGTCACATGAAAAGCCACACTGATGAGAGACCACAC
AAGTGCCATCTCTGTGGCAGGGCATTCAGAACAGTCACCCTCCTGAGGAATCACCTTAACACACACACAG
GTACTCGTCCTCACAAGTGCCCAGACTGCGACATGGCCTTTGTGACCAGTGGAGAATTGGTTCGGCATCG
TCGTTACAAACACACCCACGAGAAGCCATTCAAGTGTTCCATGTGCGATTACGCCAGTGTAGAAGTCAGC
AAATTAAAACGTCACATTCGCTCTCATACTGGAGAGCGTCCGTTTCAGTGCAGTTTGTGCAGTTATGCCA
GCAGGGACACATACAAGCTGAAAAGGCACATGAGAACCCATTCAGGGGAAAAGCCTTATGAATGTTATAT
TTGTCATGCTCGGTTTACCCAAAGTGGTACCATGAAGATGCACATTTTACAGAAGCACACAGAAAATGTG
GCCAAATTTCACTGTCCCCACTGTGACACAGTCATAGCCTGAAAAAGTGATTTGGGTGTCCACTTGCGAA
AGCAGCATTCCTATATTGAGCAAGGCAAGAAATGCCGTTACTGTGATGCTGTGTTTCATGAGCGCTATGC
CCTCATCCAGCATCAGAAGTCACACAAGAATGAGAAGCGCTTTAAGTGTGACCAGTGTGATTACGCTTGT
AGACAGGAGAGGCACATGATCATGCACAAGCGCACCCACACCGGGGAGAAGCCTTACGCCTGCAGCCACT
GCGATAAGACCTTCCGCCAGAAGCAGCTTCTCGACATGCACTTCAAGCGCTATCACGACCCCAACTTCGT
CCCTGCGGCTTTTGTCTGTTCTAAGTGTGGGAAAACATTTACACGTCGGAATACCATGGCAAGACATGCT
GATAATTGTGCTGGCCCAGATGGCGTAGAGGGGGAAAATGGAGGAGAAACGAAGAAGAGTAAACGTGGAA
GAAAAAGAAAGATGCGCTCTAAGAAAGAAGATTCCTCTGACAGTGAAAATGCTGAACCAGATCTGGACGA
CAATGAGGATGAGGAGGAGCCTGCCGTAGAAATTGAACCTGAGCCAGAGCCTCAGCCTGTGACCCCAGCC
CCACCACCCGCCAAGAAGCGGAGAGGACGACCCCCTGGCAGAACCAACCAGCCCAAACAGAACCAGCCAA
CAGCTATCATTCAGGTTGAAGACCAGAATACAGGTGCAATTGAGAACATTATAGTTGAAGTAAAAAAAGA
GCCAGATGCTGAGCCCGCAGAGGGAGAGGAAGAGGAGGCCCAGCCAGCTGCCACAGATGCCCCCAACGGA
GACCTCACGCCCGAGATGATCCTCAGCATGATGGACCGGTAGAACCCAGCTTTCTTGTACAAAGTGGTTG
ATATCCAGCACAGTGGCGGCCGCTCGAGTCTAGAGGGCCCGCGGTTCGAAGGTAAGCCTATCCCTAACCC
TCTCCTCGGTCTCGATTCTACGCGTACCGGTTAGTAATGAGATCCCTCCCCCCCCCCTAACGTTACTGGC
CGAAGCCGCTTGGAATAAGGCCGGTGTGCGTTTGTCTATATGTTATTTTCCACCATATTGCCGTCTTTTG
GCAATGTGAGGGCCCGGAAACCTGGCCCTGTCTTCTTGACGAGCATTCCTAGGGGTCTTTCCCCTCTCGC
CAAAGGAATGCAAGGTCTGTTGAATGTCGTGAAGGAAGCAGTTCCTCTGGAAGCTTCTTGAAGACAAACA
ACGTCTGTAGCGACCCTTTGCAGGCAGCGGAACCCCCCACCTGGCGACAGGTGCCTCTGCGGCCAAAAGC
CACGTGTATAAGATACACCTGCAAAGGCGGCACAACCCCAGTGCCACGTTGTGAGTTGGATAGTTGTGGA
AAGAGTCAAATGGCTCTCCTCAAGCGTATTCAACAAGGGGCTGAAGGATGCCCAGAAGGTACCCCATTGT
ATGGGATCTGATCTGGGGCCTCGGTGCACATGCTTTACATGTGTTTAGTCGAGGTTAAAAAAACGTCTAG
GCCCCCCGAACCACGGGGACGTGGTTTTCCTTTGAAAAACACGATGATAATATGGCCACACATATGGTGA
GCAAGGGCGAGGAGCTGTTCACCGGGGTGGTGCCCATCCTGGTCGAGCTGGACGGCGACGTAAACGGCCA
CAAGTTCAGCGTGTCCGGCGAGGGCGAGGGCGATGCCACCTACGGCAAGCTGACCCTGAAGTTCATCTGC
ACCACCGGCAAGCTGCCCGTGCCCTGGCCCACCCTCGTGACCACCCTGACCTACGGCGTGCAGTGCTTCA
GCCGCTACCCCGACCACATGAAGCAGCACGACTTCTTCAAGTCCGCCATGCCCGAAGGCTACGTCCAGGA
GCGCACCATCTTCTTCAAGGACGACGGCAACTACAAGACCCGCGCCGAGGTGAAGTTCGAGGGCGACACC
CTGGTGAACCGCATCGAGCTGAAGGGCATCGACTTCAAGGAGGACGGCAACATCCTGGGGCACAAGCTGG
AGTACAACTACAACAGCCACAACGTCTATATCATGGCCGACAAGCAGAAGAACGGCATCAAGGTGAACTT
CAAGATCCGCCACAACATCGAGGACGGCAGCGTGCAGCTCGCCGACCACTACCAGCAGAACACCCCCATC
GGCGACGGCCCCGTGCTGCTGCCCGACAACCACTACCTGAGCACCCAGTCCGCCCTGAGCAAAGACCCCA
ACGAGAAGCGCGATCACATGGTCCTGCTGGAGTTCGTGACCGCCGCCGGGATCACTCTCGGCATGGACGA
GCTGTACAAGTAAATCGATAGATCCTAATCAACCTCTGGATTACAAAATTTGTGAAAGATTGACTGGTAT
TCTTAACTATGTTGCTCCTTTTACGCTATGTGGATACGCTGCTTTAATGCCTTTGTATCATGCTATTGCT
TCCCGTATGGCTTTCATTTTCTCCTCCTTGTATAAATCCTGGTTGCTGTCTCTTTATGAGGAGTTGTGGC
CCGTTGTCAGGCAACGTGGCGTGGTGTGCACTGTGTTTGCTGACGCAACCCCCACTGGTTGGGGCATTGC
CACCACCTGTCAGCTCCTTTCCGGGACTTTCGCTTTCCCCCTCCCTATTGCCACGGCGGAACTCATCGCC
GCCTGCCTTGCCCGCTGCTGGACAGGGGCTCGGCTGTTGGGCACTGACAATTCCGTGGTGTTGTCGGGGA
AATCATCGTCCTTTCCTTGGCTGCTCGCCTGTGTTGCCACCTGGATTCTGCGCGGGACGTCCTTCTGCTA
CGTCCCTTCGGCCCTCAATCCAGCGGACCTTCCTTCCCGCGGCCTGCTGCCGGCTCTGCGGCCTCTTCCG
CGTCTTCGCCTTCGCCCTCAGACGAGTCGGATCTCCCTTTGGGCCGCCTCCCCGCCTGAGATCCTTTAAG
ACCAATGACTTACAAGGCAGCTGTAGATCTTAGCCACTTTTTAAAAGAAAAGGGGGGACTGGAAGGGCTA
ATTCACTCCCAACGAAGACAAGATCTGCTTTTTGCTTGTACTGGGTCTCTCTGGTTAGACCAGATCTGAG
CCTGGGAGCTCTCTGGCTAACTAGGGAACCCACTGCTTAAGCCTCAATAAAGCTTGCCTTGAGTGCTTCA
AGTAGTGTGTGCCCGTCTGTTGTGTGACTCTGGTAACTAGAGATCCCTCAGACCCTTTTAGTCAGTGTGG
AAAATCTCTAGCAGTAGTAGTTCATGTCATCTTATTATTCAGTATTTATAACTTGCAAAGAAATGAATAT
CAGAGAGTGAGAGGCCCGGGTTAATTAAGGAAAGGGCTAGATCATTCTTGAAGACGAAAGGGCCTCGTGA
TACGCCTATTTTTATAGGTTAATGTCATGATAATAATGGTTTCTTAGACGTCAGGTGGCACTTTTCGGGG
AAATGTGCGCGGAACCCCTATTTGTTTATTTTTCTAAATACATTCAAATATGTATCCGCTCATGAGACAA
TAACCCTGATAAATGCTTCAATAATATTGAAAAAGGAAGAGTATGAGTATTCAACATTTCCGTGTCGCCC
TTATTCCCTTTTTTGCGGCATTTTGCCTTCCTGTTTTTGCTCACCCAGAAACGCTGGTGAAAGTAAAAGA
TGCTGAAGATCAGTTGGGTGCACGAGTGGGTTACATCGAACTGGATCTCAACAGCGGTAAGATCCTTGAG
AGTTTTCGCCCCGAAGAACGTTTTCCAATGATGAGCACTTTTAAAGTTCTGCTATGTGGCGCGGTATTAT
CCCGTGTTGACGCCGGGCAAGAGCAACTCGGTCGCCGCATACACTATTCTCAGAATGACTTGGTTGAGTA
CTCACCAGTCACAGAAAAGCATCTTACGGATGGCATGACAGTAAGAGAATTATGCAGTGCTGCCATAACC
ATGAGTGATAACACTGCGGCCAACTTACTTCTGACAACGATCGGAGGACCGAAGGAGCTAACCGCTTTTT
TGCACAACATGGGGGATCATGTAACTCGCCTTGATCGTTGGGAACCGGAGCTGAATGAAGCCATACCAAA
CGACGAGCGTGACACCACGATGCCTGTAGCAATGGCAACAACGTTGCGCAAACTATTAACTGGCGAACTA
CTTACTCTAGCTTCCCGGCAACAATTAATAGACTGGATGGAGGCGGATAAAGTTGCAGGACCACTTCTGC
GCTCGGCCCTTCCGGCTGGCTGGTTTATTGCTGATAAATCTGGAGCCGGTGAGCGTGGGTCTCGCGGTAT
CATTGCAGCACTGGGGCCAGATGGTAAGCCCTCCCGTATCGTAGTTATCTACACGACGGGGAGTCAGGCA
ACTATGGATGAACGAAATAGACAGATCGCTGAGATAGGTGCCTCACTGATTAAGCATTGGTAACTGTCAG
ACCAAGTTTACTCATATATACTTTAGATTGATTTAAAACTTCATTTTTAATTTAAAAGGATCTAGGTGAA
GATCCTTTTTGATAATCTCATGACCAAAATCCCTTAACGTGAGTTTTCGTTCCACTGAGCGTCAGACCCC
GTAGAAAAGATCAAAGGATCTTCTTGAGATCCTTTTTTTCTGCGCGTAATCTGCTGCTTGCAAACAAAAA
AACCACCGCTACCAGCGGTGGTTTGTTTGCCGGATCAAGAGCTACCAACTCTTTTTCCGAAGGTAACTGG
CTTCAGCAGAGCGCAGATACCAAATACTGTTCTTCTAGTGTAGCCGTAGTTAGGCCACCACTTCAAGAAC
TCTGTAGCACCGCCTACATACCTCGCTCTGCTAATCCTGTTACCAGTGGCTGCTGCCAGTGGCGATAAGT
CGTGTCTTACCGGGTTGGACTCAAGACGATAGTTACCGGATAAGGCGCAGCGGTCGGGCTGAACGGGGGG
TTCGTGCACACAGCCCAGCTTGGAGCGAACGACCTACACCGAACTGAGATACCTACAGCGTGAGCTATGA
GAAAGCGCCACGCTTCCCGAAGGGAGAAAGGCGGACAGGTATCCGGTAAGCGGCAGGGTCGGAACAGGAG
AGCGCACGAGGGAGCTTCCAGGGGGAAACGCCTGGTATCTTTATAGTCCTGTCGGGTTTCGCCACCTCTG
ACTTGAGCGTCGATTTTTGTGATGCTCGTCAGGGGGGCGGAGCCTATGGAAAAACGCCAGCAACGCGGCC
TTTTTACGGTTCCTGGCCTTTTGCTGGCCTTTTGCTCACATGTTCTTTCCTGCGTTATCCCCTGATTCTG
TGGATAACCGTATTACCGCCTTTGAGTGAGCTGATACCGCTCGCCGCAGCCGAACGACCGAGCGCAGCGA
GTCAGTGAGCGAGGAAGCGGAAGAGCGCCCAATACGCAAACCGCCTCTCCCCGCGCGTTGGCCGATTCAT
TAATGCAGCAAGCTCATGGCTGACTAATTTTTTTTATTTATGCAGAGGCCGAGGCCGCCTCGGCCTCTGA
GCTATTCCAGAAGTAGTGAGGAGGCTTTTTTGGAGGCCTAGGCTTTTGCAAAAAGCTCCCCGTGGCACGA
CAGGTTTCCCGACTGGAAAGCGGGCAGTGAGCGCAACGCAATTAATGTGAGTTAGCTCACTCATTAGGCA
CCCCAGGCTTTACACTTTATGCTTCCGGCTCGTATGTTGTGTGGAATTGTGAGCGGATAACAATTTCACA
CAGGAAACAGCTATGACATGATTACGAATTTCACAAATAAAGCATTTTTTTCACTGCATTCTAGTTGTGG
TTTGTCCAAACTCATCAATGTATCTTATCATGTCTGGATCAACTGGATAACTCAAGCTAACCAAAATCAT
CCCAAACTTCCCACCCCATACCCTATTACCACTGCCAATTACCTGTGGTTTCATTTACTCTAAACCTGTG
ATTCCTCTGAATTATTTTCATTTTAAAGAAATTGTATTTGTTAAATATGTACTACAAACTTAGTAGTTGG
AAGGGCTAATTCACTCCCAAAGAAGACAAGATATCCTTGATCTGTGGATCTACCACACACAAGGCTACTT
CCCTGATTAGCAGAACTACACACCAGGGCCAGGGGTCAGATATCCACTGACCTTTGGATGGTGCTACAAG
CTAGTACCAGTTGAGCCAGATAAGGTAGAAGAGGCCAATAAAGGAGAGAACACCAGCTTGTTACACCCTG
TGAGCCTGCATGGGATGGATGACCCGGAGAGAGAAGTGTTAGAGTGGAGGTTTGACAGCCGCCTAGCATT
TCATCACGTGGCCCGAGAGCTGCATCCGGAGTACTTCAAGAACTGCTGATATCGAGCTTGCTACAAGGGA
CTTTCCGCTGGGGACTTTCCAGGGAGGCGTGGCCTGGGCGGGACTGGGGAGTGGCGAGCCCTCAGATCCT
GCATATAAGCAGCTGCTTTTTGCCTGTACTGGGTCTCTCTGGTTAGACCAGATCTGAGCCTGGGAGCTCT
CTGGCTAACTAGGGAACCCACTGCTTAAGCCTCAATAAAGCTTGCCTTGAGTGCTTCAAGTAGTGTGTGC
CCGTCTGTTGTGTGACTCTGGTAACTAGAGATCCCTCAGACCCTTTTAGTCAGTGTGGAAAATCTCTAGC
AGTGGCGCCCGAACAGGGACTTGAAAGCGAAAGGGAAACCAGAGGAGCTCTCTCGACGCAGGACTCGGCT
TGCTGAAGCGCGCACGGCAAGAGGCGAGGGGCGGCGACTGGTGAGTACGCCAAAAATTTTGACTAGCGGA
GGCTAGAAGGAGAGAGATGGGTGCGAGAGCGTCAGTATTAAGCGGGGGAGAATTAGATCGCGATGGGAAA
AAATTCGGTTAAGGCCAGGGGGAAAGAAAAAATATAAATTAAAACATATAGTATGGGCAAGCAGGGAGCT
AGAACGATTCGCAGTTAATCCTGGCCTGTTAGAAACATCAGAAGGCTGTAGACAAATACTGGGACAGCTA
CAACCATCCCTTCAGACAGGATCAGAAGAACTTAGATCATTATATAATACAGTAGCAACCCTCTATTGTG
TGCATCAAAGGATAGAGATAAAAGACACCAAGGAAGCTTTAGACAAGATAGAGGAAGAGCAAAACAAAAG
TAAGACCACCGCACAGCAAGCGGCCGGCCGCTGATCTTCAGACCTGGAGGAGGAGATATGAGGGACAATT
GGAGAAGTGAATTATATAAATATAAAGTAGTAAAAATTGAACCATTAGGAGTAGCACCCACCAAGGCAAA
GAGAAGAGTGGTGCAGAGAGAAAAAAGAGCAGTGGGAATAGGAGCTTTGTTCCTTGGGTTCTTGGGAGCA
GCAGGAAGCACTATGGGCGCAGCGTCAATGACGCTGACGGTACAGGCCAGACAATTATTGTCTGGTATAG
TGCAGCAGCAGAACAATTTGCTGAGGGCTATTGAGGCGCAACAGCATCTGTTGCAACTCACAGTCTGGGG
CATCAAGCAGCTCCAGGCAAGAATCCTGGCTGTGGAAAGATACCTAAAGGATCAACAGCTCCTGGGGATT
TGGGGTTGCTCTGGAAAACTCATTTGCACCACTGCTGTGCCTTGGAATGCTAGTTGGAGTAATAAATCTC
TGGAACAGATTTGGAATCACACGACCTGGATGGAGTGGGACAGAGAAATTAACAATTACACAAGCTTAAT
ACACTCCTTAATTGAAGAATCGCAAAACCAGCAAGAAAAGAATGAACAAGAATTATTGGAATTAGATAAA
TGGGCAAGTTTGTGGAATTGGTTTAACATAACAAATTGGCTGTGGTATATAAAATTATTCATAATGATAG
TAGGAGGCTTGGTAGGTTTAAGAATAGTTTTTGCTGTACTTTCTATAGTGAATAGAGTTAGGCAGGGATA
TTCACCATTATCGTTTCAGACCCACCTCCCAACCCCGAGGGGACCCGACAGGCCCG
Features (pLannotate 1.2.2; 27 found; start..end, strand, type, name):
    109..226     +  misc_feature   cPPT/CTS: central polypurine tract and central termination sequence of HIV-1
    274..1452    +  promoter       EF-1α promoter: strong constitutive promoter for human elongation factor EF-1α
   1473..1493    +  protein_bind   attB1: mutant version of attB; core recombination site for the Gateway® BP reaction BP Clonase™
   1499..3679    +  CDS            CTCF: CTCF_HUMAN - Experimental evidence at protein level: Swiss-Prot protein existence level 1. Chromatin binding factor that binds to DNA sequence specific sites. Involved in transcriptional regulation by binding to chromatin insulators and preventing interaction between promoter and nearby enhancers and silencers. Acts as transcriptional repressor binding to promoters of vertebrate MYC gene and BAG1 gene. Also binds to the PLK and PIM1 promoters. Acts as a transcriptional activator of APP. Regulates APOA1/C3/A4/A5 gene cluster and controls MHC class II gene expression. Plays an essential role in
   3684..3708    -  protein_bind   attB2: mutant version of attB; recombination site for the Gateway® BP reaction BP Clonase™
   3761..3802    +  CDS            V5 tag: epitope tag from simian virus 5
   3928..4390    +  misc_feature   IRES: internal ribosome entry site (IRES) of the encephalomyocarditis virus (EMCV)
   4404..5123    +  CDS            EGFP: the original enhanced GFP (Yang et al., 1996) mammalian codon-optimized
   5137..5725    +  misc_feature   WPRE: woodchuck hepatitis virus posttranscriptional regulatory element
   5733..5798    +  CDS            nef (fragment): NEF_HV1Z2 - Experimental evidence at protein level: Swiss-Prot protein existence level 1. Extracellular Nef protein targets CD4(+) T-lymphocytes for apoptosis by interacting with CXCR4 surface receptors. From Human immunodeficiency virus type 1 group M subtype D (isolate Z2/CDC-Z34) (HIV-1).
   5800..6033    +  LTR            3' LTR (ΔU3): self-inactivating 3' long terminal repeat (LTR) from HIV-1
   6238..6342    +  promoter       AmpR promoter: bla
   6343..7203    +  CDS            AmpR: β-lactamase; bla; confers resistance to ampicillin, carbenicillin, and related antibiotics
   7374..7962    +  rep_origin     ori: high-copy-number ColE1/pMB1/pBR322/pUC origin of replication
   8145..8199    +  CDS            lacI (fragment): lac repressor; lacI; The lac repressor binds to the lac operator to inhibit transcription in E. coli. This inhibition can be relieved by adding lactose or isopropyl-β-D-thiogalactopyranoside (IPTG).
   8205..8298    +  rep_origin     SV40 ori (fragment): SV40 origin of replication
   8323..8360    +  CDS            lacI (fragment): lac repressor; lacI; The lac repressor binds to the lac operator to inhibit transcription in E. coli. This inhibition can be relieved by adding lactose or isopropyl-β-D-thiogalactopyranoside (IPTG).
   8373..8394    +  protein_bind   CAP binding site: CAP binding activates transcription in the presence of cAMP. E. coli catabolite activator protein
   8409..8439    +  promoter       lac promoter: promoter for the E. coli lac operon
   8443..8465    +  protein_bind   lac operator (fragment): The lac repressor binds to the lac operator to inhibit transcription in E. coli. This inhibition can be relieved by adding lactose or isopropyl-β-D-thiogalactopyranoside (IPTG). lac repressor encoded by lacI
   8497..8580    +  polyA_signal   SV40 poly(A) signal (fragment): SV40 polyadenylation signal
   8747..9076    +  CDS            nef (fragment): NEF_HV1BR - Experimental evidence at protein level: Swiss-Prot protein existence level 1. Extracellular Nef protein targets CD4(+) T-lymphocytes for apoptosis by interacting with CXCR4 surface receptors (PubMed:14990729). From Human immunodeficiency virus type 1 group M subtype B (isolate BRU/LAI) (HIV-1).
   9124..9381    +  LTR            5' LTR (truncated): truncated 5' long terminal repeat (LTR) from HIV-1
   9428..9553    +  misc_feature   HIV-1 Ψ: packaging signal of human immunodeficiency virus type 1
   9537..9875    +  CDS            HIV-1 gag (fragment): gag protein from human immunodeficiency virus 1; gag
  10050..10283   +  misc_feature   RRE: The Rev response element (RRE) of HIV-1 allows for Rev-dependent mRNA export from the nucleus to the cytoplasm.
  10660..64      +  CDS            Rev (fragment) (across the origin): human immunodeficiency virus 1 (HIV-1) Rev protein; rev; enhances nuclear export of unspliced and incompletely spliced viral mRNAs
