[The description below was written by a language model from this plasmid's Addgene catalogue record and pLannotate feature annotations shown in this document.]
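Description:
pHAGE-DAPK1-R31H is catalogued as an HIV-1-derived lentiviral expression plasmid built on the pHAGE backbone, intended to deliver the R31H point mutant of human DAPK1 (death-associated protein kinase 1) into mammalian cells. It was made by Gateway cloning as part of a collection for functional annotation of somatic cancer mutations. In bacteria it is maintained through a high-copy ColE1/pUC-type origin and selected with ampicillin via the β-lactamase gene.

The annotated 10.7 kb sequence shows the expected transfer-vector architecture: a truncated 5' LTR, the Ψ packaging signal with a gag fragment, the RRE for Rev-dependent nuclear export, the cPPT/CTS, and a self-inactivating ΔU3 3' LTR that silences LTR promoter activity after integration. Between these, the constitutive EF-1α promoter drives an open reading frame flanked by attB1 and attB2 Gateway sites. This is followed by a V5 epitope sequence, an EMCV IRES, EGFP and a WPRE. The IRES lets EGFP be translated from the same transcript, marking transduced cells, and the WPRE enhances transcript expression. Whether the V5 tag is fused in frame to the insert cannot be determined from the table.

There is a notable discrepancy. The automated annotation identifies the roughly 2.2 kb coding sequence between the att sites as human CTCF, not DAPK1. The table contains no DAPK1 feature. The sequenced record may therefore not match the catalogue description, or the annotation may be wrong. The available information does not resolve this, so the insert identity should be verified before use.
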