Addgene plasmid #116224: pHAGE-DAPK1-R31H
Purpose: Lentiviral expression of DAPK1 R31H
Depositing lab: Gordon Mills & Kenneth Scott. Publication: Systematic Functional Annotation of Somatic Mutations in Cancer. Ng PK, Li J, Jeong KJ, Shao S, Chen H, Tsang YH, Sengupta S, Wang Z, Bhavana VH, Tran R, Soewito S, Minussi DC, Moreno D, Kong K, Dogruluk T, Lu H, Gao J, Tokheim C, Zhou DC, Johnson AM, Zeng J, Ip CKM, Ju Z, Wester M, Yu S, Li Y, Vellano CP, Schultz N, Karchin R, Ding L, Lu Y, Cheung LWT, Chen K, Shaw KR, Meric-Bernstam F, Scott KL, Yi S, Sahni N, Liang H, Mills GB. Cancer Cell. 2018 Mar 12;33(3):450-462.e10. doi: 10.1016/j.ccell.2018.01.021. PubMed 29533785.
Backbone
  Vector backbone: pHAGE
  Vector type: Lentiviral
Growth in bacteria
  Bacterial resistance: Ampicillin, 100 μg/mL
  Growth temperature: 37°C
  Growth strain: Stbl3
  Copy number: High Copy
Gene/Insert
  Gene/Insert name: DAPK1
  Species: H. sapiens (human)
  Mutation: R31H
  Entrez Gene: DAPK1 (a.k.a. DAPK, ROCO3)
  Cloning method: Gateway Cloning
Terms and licenses: Academic/Nonprofit Terms; Industry Terms: Not Available to Industry
How to cite: pHAGE-DAPK1-R31H was a gift from Gordon Mills & Kenneth Scott (Addgene plasmid # 116224)
