>Addgene plasmid #116224 | pHAGE-DAPK1-R31H | depositor partial sequence | sequence record 219097 | insert
ATGACCGTGTTCAGGCAGGAAAACGTGGATGATTACTACGACACCGGCGAGGAACTTGGCAGTGGACAGT
TTGCGGTTGTGAAGAAATGCCATGAGAAAAGCACCGGCCTCCAGTATGCCGCCAAATTCATCAAGAAAAG
GAGGACTAAGTCCAGCCGGCGGGGTGTGAGCCGCGAGGACATCGAGCGGGAGGTCAGCATCCTGAAGGAG
ATCCAGCACCCCAATGTCATCACCCTGCACGAGGTCTATGAGAACAAGACGGACGTCATCCTGATCTTGG
AACTCGTTGCAGGTGGCGAGCTGTTTGACTTCTTAGCTGAAAAGGAATCTTTAACTGAAGAGGAAGCAAC
TGAATTTCTCAAACAAATTCTTAATGGTGTTTACTACCTGCACTCCCTTCAAATCGCCCACTTTGATCTT
AAGCCTGAGAACATAATGCTTTTGGATAGAAATGTCCCCAAACCTCGGATCAAGATCATTGACTTTGGGT
TGGCCCATAAAATTGACTTTGGAAATGAATTTAAAAACATATTTGGGACTCCAGAGTTTGTCGCTCCTGA
GATAGTCAACTATGAACCTCTTGGTCTTGAGGCAGATATGTGGAGTATCGGGGTAATAACCTATATCCTC
CTAAGTGGGGCCTCCCCATTTCTTGGAGACACTAAGCAAGAAACGTTAGCAAATGTATCCGCTGTCAACT
ACGAATTTGAGGATGAATACTTCAGTAATACCAGTGCCCTAGCCAAAGATTTCATAAGAAGACTTCTGGT
CAAGGATCCAAAGAAGAGAATGACAATTCAAGATAGTTTGCAGCATCCCTGGATCAAGCCTAAAGATACA
CAACAGGCACTTAGTAGAAAAGCATCAGCAGTAAACATGGAGAAATTCAAGAAGTTTGCAGCCCGGAAAA
AATGGAAACAATCCGTTCGCTTGATATCACTGTGCCAAAGATTATCCAGGTCATTCCTGTCCAGAAGTAA
CATGAGTGTTGCCAGAAGCGATGATACTCTGGATGAGGAAGACTCCTTTGTGATGAAAGCCATCATCCAT
GCCATCAACGATGACAATGTCCCAGGCCTGCAGCACCTTCTGGGCTCATTATCCAACTATGATGTTAACC
AACCCAACAAGCACGGGACACCTCCATTACTCATTGCTGCTGGCTGTGGGAATATTCAAATACTACAGTT
GCTCATTAAAAGAGGCTCGAGAATCGATGTCCAGGATAAGGGCGGGTCCAATGCCGTCTACTGGGCTGCT
CGGCATGGCCACGTCGATACCTTGAAATTTCTCAGTGAGAACAAATGCCCTTTGGATGTGAAAGACAAGT
CTGGAGAGATGGCCCTCCACGTGGCAGCTCGCTATGGCCATGCTGACGTGGCTCAGTTACTGTGCAGCTT
CGGCTCAAATCCCAATATCCAGGACAAGGAAGAAGAAACCCCCCTGCACTGTGCTGCTTGGCACGGCTAT
TACTCTGTGGCCAAAGCCCTTTGTGAAGCCGGCTGTAACGTGAACATCAAGAACCGAGAAGGAGAGACGC
CCCTCCTGACAGCCTCTGCCAGGGGCTACCACGACATCGTGGAGTGTCTGGCCGAACATGGAGCCGACCT
TAATGCTTGCGACAAGGACGGACACATTGCCCTTCATCTGGCTGTAAGACGGTGTCAGATGGAGGTAATC
AAGACTCTCCTCAGCCAAGGGTGTTTCGTCGATTATCAAGACAGGCACGGCAATACTCCCCTCCATGTGG
CATGTAAAGATGGCAACATGCCTATCGTGGTGGCCCTCTGTGAAGCAAACTGCAATTTGGACATCTCCAA
CAAGTATGGGCGAACGCCTCTGCACCTTGCGGCCAACAACGGAATCCTAGACGTGGTCCGGTATCTCTGT
CTGATGGGAGCCAGCGTTGAGGCGCTGACCACGGACGGAAAGACGGCAGAAGATCTTGCTAGATCGGAAC
AGCACGAGCACGTAGCAGGTCTCCTTGCAAGACTTCGAAAGGATACGCACCGAGGACTCTTCATCCAGCA
GCTCCGACCCACACAGAACCTGCAGCCAAGAATTAAGCTCAAGCTGTTTGGCCACTCGGGATCCGGGAAA
ACCACCCTTGTAGAATCTCTCAAGTGTGGGCTGCTGAGGAGCTTTTTCAGAAGGCGTCGGCCCAGACTGT
CTTCCACCAACTCCAGCAGGTTCCCACCTTCACCCCTGGCTTCTAAGCCCACAGTCTCAGTGAGCATCAA
CAACCTGTACCCAGGCTGCGAGAACGTGAGTGTGAGGAGCCGCAGCATGATGTTCGAGCCGGGTCTTACC
AAAGGGATGCTGGAGGTGTTTGTGGCCCCGACCCACCACCCGCACTGCTCGGCCGATGACCAGTCCACCA
AGGCCATCGACATCCAGAACGCTTATTTGAATGGAGTTGGCGATTTCAGCGTGTGGGAGTTCTCTGGAAA
TCCTGTGTATTTCTGCTGTTATGACTATTTTGCTGCAAATGATCCCACGTCAATCCATGTTGTTGTCTTT
AGTCTAGAAGAGCCCTATGAGATCCAGCTGAACCAAGTGATTTTCTGGCTCAGTTTCCTGAAGTCCCTTG
TCCCAGTTGAAGAACCCATAGCCTTCGGTGGCAAGCTGAAGAACCCACTCCAAGTTGTCCTGGTGGCCAC
CCACGCTGACATCATGAATGTTCCTCGACCGGCTGGAGGCGAGTTTGGATATGACAAAGACACATCGTTG
CTGAAAGAGATTAGGAACAGGTTTGGAAATGATCTTCACATTTCAAATAAGCTGTTTGTTCTGGATGCTG
GGGCTTCTGGGTCAAAGGACATGAAGGTACTTCGAAATCATCTGCAAGAAATACGAAGCCAGATTGTTTC
GGTCTGTCCTCCCATGACTCACCTGTGTGAGAAAATCATCTCCACGCTGCCTTCCTGGAGGAAGCTCAAT
GGACCCAACCAGCTGATGTCGCTGCAGCAGTTTGTGTACGACGTGCAGGACCAGCTGAACCCCCTGGCCA
GCGAGGAGGACCTCAGGCGCATTGCTCAGCAGCTCCACAGCACAGGCGAGATCAACATCATGCAAAGTGA
AACAGTTCAGGACGTGCTGCTCCTGGACCCCCGCTGGCTCTGCACAAACGTCCTGGGGAAGTTGCTGTCC
GTGGAGACCCCACGGGCGCTGCACCACTACCGGGGCCGCTACACCGTGGAGGACATCCAGCGCCTGGTGC
CCGACAGCGACGTGGAGGAGCTGCTGCAGATCCTCGATGCCATGGACATCTGCGCCCGGGACCTGAGCAG
CGGGACCATGGTGGACGTCCCAGCCCTGATCAAGACAGACAACCTGCACCGCTCCTGGGCTGATGAGGAG
GACGAGGTGATGGTGTATGGTGGCGTGCGCATCGTGCCCGTGGAACACCTCACCCCCTTCCCATGTGGCA
TCTTTCACAAGGTCCAGGTGAACCTGTGCCGGTGGATCCACCAGCAAAGCACAGAGGGCGACGCGGACAT
CCGCCTGTGGGTGAATGGCTGCAAGCTGGCCAACCGTGGGGCCGAGCTGCTGGTGCTGCTGGTCAACCAC
GGCCAGGGCATTGAGGTCCAGGTCCGCGGCCTGGAGACGGAGAAGATCAAGTGCTGCCTGCTGCTGGACT
CGGTGTGCAGCACCATTGAGAACGTCATGGCCACCACGCTGCCAGGGCTCCTGACCGTGAAGCATTACCT
GAGCCCCCAGCAGCTGCGGGAGCACCATGAGCCCGTCATGATCTACCAGCCACGGGACTTCTTCCGGGCA
CAGACTCTGAAGGAAACCTCACTGACCAACACCATGGGGGGGTACAAGGAAAGCTTCAGCAGCATCATGT
GCTTCGGGTGTCACGACGTCTACTCACAGGCCAGCCTCGGCATGGACATCCATGCATCAGACCTGAACCT
CCTCACTCGGAGGAAACTGAGTCGCCTGCTGGACCCGCCCGACCCCCTGGGGAAGGACTGGTGCCTTCTC
GCCATGAACTTAGGCCTCCCTGACCTCGTGGCAAAGTACAACACCAGTAACGGGGCTCCCAAGGATTTCC
TCCCCAGCCCCCTCCACGCCCTGCTGCGGGAATGGACCACCTACCCTGAGAGCACAGTGGGCACCCTCAT
GTCCAAACTGAGGGAGCTGGGTCGCCGGGATGCCGCAGACTTTTTGCTGAAGGCATCCTCTGTGTTCAAA
ATCAACCTGGATGGCAATGGCCAGGAGGCCTATGCCTCGAGCTGCAACAGCGGCACCTCTTACAATTCCA
TTAGCTCTGTTGTATCCCGGTGA
